>Addgene plasmid #15954 | pM12-ISH | depositor partial sequence | sequence record 8443 | Author sequence
GATCCTCTATGGCAACCTTTCCTTTTTGGACTATTTTTGTTCATGTACTTGGTCACTCTGCTTGGGAACC
TTCTCATTATCATTGCCACCATTACAGATTCCCATCTTCACACACCCATGTACTTCTTCCTTTCCAACCT
GTCCTTTGCAGACATCTGCTTTACTTCTGCTAGCATCCCAAAGATGCTAGTGAATATACAGACAAAGAAC
AAGGTGATAACCTATGAAGGTTGCATTTCTCAAGTATTCTTTTTCATACTATTTGGAGTTTTAGATAACT
TTCTTCTAGCTGTGATGGCCTATGACCGATATGTGGCAATCTGTCACCCTCTGCACTATATGGTCATCAT
GAACTGCCGCCTCTGTGGATTTTTAGTTTTGGGGTCTTGGGTCACAACAGCATTGAATTCCTTGCTGCAG
AGTTCAATGGCACTGCGGCTGTCCTTTTGTACAGACTTGAAAATTCCCCACTTTGTTTGTGAGCTTAATC
AACTGGTACTACTTGCCTGTAATGACACCTTTCCTAATGACATGGTGATGTACTTTGCAGCTATACTGCT
GGGTGGTGGTCCTCTTGCTGGCATCCTTTACTCTTATTCTAAGATAGTTTCCTCCATACGTGCAATCTCA
TCATCACAGGGGAAGTACAAAGCATTCTCCACCTGTGCATCCCACCTCTCAGTTGTTTCATTATTCTATT
CTACACTCTTGGGTGTGTATCTTAGTTCTTCTTTTACACAAAACTCACACTCAACTGCACGAGCATCTGT
TATGTACAGTGTGGTCACCCCCATGTTGAACCCATTCATCTATAGTTTGAGGAATAAGGACCTAATGGGA
GCTCTGAGAAGACTCTTAAGAAGGAAGTCATGAGAGACACATTTATCAAGAACTGCCTATAGTCTGGGTA
GCAGAACTGGCATTGTAACTCTTTAATCAAATTAAAAAAGAGAGGATTTCATCTTTCCACTTACTTCCTA
GAGTTTTGATCTCTTTCAAATGCTTTACTAATTTTTCTGTAACATCATTAGTGTTTTTTTTCTTTTCTTG
TACACAATGCTTTCCAATTTTCCAGTATTCTTCCCAGTATCATATCAGAAGCAATTTGTAGATTCTCATT
TATTTTACATAAGCACGGCATGTGCTAATACTATGGAATCAACTATACTTAATGAAGTCCATTATGTAAT
CTTAATATAGAAGAATTTCTACAACTGTTTTTTTGCTGGTTTTATATTTTTGTGTTAACTATTCTTACAG
TCTAGACTTCAATGTCACAGTAATTTGTATTTGTGTAAGTTCATAATCTTGATTAGGACAATATTTCTAT
ATTCAATTTCTTATTCATAAGCCCATTCTGCTCTTTGGTTCAGAATACTAGTGTACTAATATAAAATATG
CCTTGACAGGTGTACTGGTGCCATTTGCCTGCCATGGTACC
