>Addgene plasmid #15954 | pM12-ISH | addgene partial sequence | sequence record 22569 | T7 5'-TAATACGACTCACTATAGGG-3'
GCCGCTCTAGAACTAGTGATCCTCTATGGCAACCTTTCCTTTTTGGACTATTTTTGTTCATGTACTTGGT
CACTCTGCTTGGGAACCTTCTCATTATCATTGCCACCATTACAGATTCCCATCTTCACACACCCATGTAC
TTCTTCCTTTCCAACCTGTCCTTTGCAGACATCTGCTTTACTTCTGCTAGCATCCCAAAGATGCTAGTGA
ATATACAGACAAAGAACAAGGTGATAACCTATGAAGGTTGCATTTCTCAAGTATTCTTTTTCATACTATT
TGGAGTTTTAGATAACTTTCTTCTAGCTGTGATGGCCTATGACCGATATGTGGCAATCTGTCACCCTCTG
CACTATATGGTCATCATGAACTGCCGCCTCTGTGGATTTTTAGTTTTGGGGTCTTGGGTCACAACAGCAT
TGAATTCCTTGCTGCAGAGTTCAATGGCACTGCGGCTGTCCTTTTGTACAGACTTGAAAATTCCCCACTT
TGTTTGTGAGCTTAATCAACTGGTACTACTTGCCTGTAATGACACCTTTCCTAATGACATGGTGATGTAC
TTTGCAGCTATACTGCTGGGTGGTGGTCCTCTTGCTGGCATCCTTTACTCTTATTCTAAGATAGTTTCCT
CCATACGTGCAATCTCATCATCACAGGGGAAGTACAAAGCATTCTCCACCTGTGCATCCCACCTCTCAGT
TGTTTCATTATTCTATTCTACACTCTTGGGTGTGTATCTTAGTTCTTCTTTTACACAAAACTCACACTCA
ACTGCACGAGCATCTGTTATGTACAGTGTGGTCACCCCCATGTTGAACCATTCATCTATAGTTTGAGGA
