[The description below was written by a language model from this plasmid's Addgene catalogue record.]
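Description:
pM12-ISH is a bacterial cloning plasmid built on the pBluescript II KS(-) backbone (about 3 kb) and designed as a template for making RNA probes rather than for expressing protein. It is maintained at high copy in standard E. coli cloning strains and selected with ampicillin. No feature table accompanies the record. Features of pBluescript-type phagemids in general, such as the pUC-derived origin, the f1 origin, and the T3 and T7 phage RNA polymerase promoters flanking the polylinker, are therefore inferred from the named backbone and are not annotated here.

The insert is a 1441 bp fragment of the mouse odorant receptor gene M12, also known as MOR140-1 or Olfr19. It was cloned between the SpeI and KpnI sites of the polylinker, and both sites remain intact. The record does not say which part of the gene or transcript the fragment covers, and it lists no tags, reporters or eukaryotic regulatory elements. M13 forward and reverse primer sites flank the insert for sequence verification.

The "ISH" in the name and the depositor's note indicate that the plasmid is used to generate riboprobes for in situ hybridization. The plasmid is linearized with SpeI and the insert is then transcribed in vitro by run-off transcription with T3 RNA polymerase. The resulting probe is presumably antisense and would detect M12 mRNA in tissue. The associated study examined how the H element affects odorant receptor gene expression in mouse, so the probe would serve to visualize olfactory sensory neurons that express this receptor.
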