Addgene plasmid #15954: pM12-ISH
Depositing lab: Peter Mombaerts. Depositing organization: Rockefeller University. Publication: Local and cis Effects of the H Element on Expression of Odorant Receptor Genes in Mouse. Fuss SH, Omura M, Mombaerts P. Cell. 2007 Jul 27. 130(2):373-84. 10.1016/j.cell.2007.06.023 PubMed 17662950.
Backbone
  Vector backbone: pBSIIKS-
  Backbone size w/o insert (bp): 3000
Growth in bacteria
  Bacterial resistance: Ampicillin, 100 μg/mL
  Growth temperature: 37°C
  Growth strain: DH5alpha
  Copy number: High Copy
Gene/Insert
  Gene/Insert name: M12 (alt names: MOR140-1; olfr19)
  Species: M. musculus (mouse)
  Insert size (bp): 1441
  GenBank ID: AY073758
  Entrez Gene: Olfr19 (a.k.a. M12, MOR140-1, MTPCR15)
  Cloning method: Restriction Enzyme; 5′ cloning site SpeI (not destroyed); 3′ cloning site KpnI (not destroyed)
  Sequencing primers: 5′ M13 Forward; 3′ M13 Reverse
Terms and licenses: Academic/Nonprofit Terms; Industry Terms: Not Available to Industry
Depositor comments: to make RNA probe, cut with SpeI. Then do in vitro transcription with T3RNA polymerase.
How to cite: pM12-ISH was a gift from Peter Mombaerts (Addgene plasmid # 15954 ; http://n2t.net/addgene:15954 ; RRID:Addgene_15954)
